Addgene plasmid #240536: pLenti-U6-epegRNA eBAR2-SV40-puro
Purpose: Lentiviral eBAR2 backbone plasmid to insert epegRNAs (tevopreq1) of interest with puromycin resistance. The cloning site is BsmBI.
Depositing lab: Wensheng Wei. Depositing organization: Peking University. Publication: Prime editor-based high-throughput screening reveals functional synonymous mutations in human cells. Niu X, Tang W, Liu Y, Mo B, Yu Y, Liu Y, Wei W. Nat Biotechnol. 2025 Jun 24. doi: 10.1038/s41587-025-02710-z. PubMed 40555761.
Backbone
  Vector backbone: pLenti
  Vector type: Mammalian Expression, Lentiviral, CRISPR
  Selectable markers: Puromycin
Growth in bacteria
  Bacterial resistance: Chloramphenicol and Ampicillin, 25 & 100 μg/mL
  Growth temperature: 37°C
  Growth strain: ccdB Survival
  Copy number: High Copy
Gene/Insert
  Gene/Insert name: epegRNA-eBAR2
Terms and licenses: Academic/Nonprofit Terms; Industry Terms: Not Available to Industry
Depositor comments: Please visit https://doi.org/10.1101/2024.06.16.599253 for the bioRxiv preprint.
How to cite: pLenti-U6-epegRNA eBAR2-SV40-puro was a gift from Wensheng Wei (Addgene plasmid # 240536 ; http://n2t.net/addgene:240536 ; RRID:Addgene_240536)
