[The description below was written by a language model from this plasmid's Addgene catalogue record and pLannotate feature annotations shown in this document.]
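Description:
pLenti-U6-epegRNA eBAR2-SV40-puro is a lentiviral CRISPR backbone built to receive engineered prime-editing guide RNAs (epegRNAs carrying the tevopreQ1 3′ motif) for delivery into mammalian cells. It is an empty recipient vector rather than a finished guide construct. Downstream of a human U6 RNA polymerase III promoter sits a stuffer cassette containing the ccdB toxin gene, a ccdA fragment and a chloramphenicol resistance gene with its cat promoter, flanked by Gateway attR1 and attR2 sites. According to the record, epegRNAs are inserted by BsmBI cloning, which would presumably displace this cassette; loss of ccdB then provides counter-selection against uncut backbone. An S. pyogenes tracrRNA-derived scaffold fragment lies just after the stuffer. The "eBAR2" element named in the insert is not annotated in the feature table, and the record does not explain it.

The viral framework has a CMV enhancer/promoter driving a truncated HIV-1 5′ LTR, followed by the Ψ packaging signal with a gag fragment, the RRE for Rev-dependent export and the cPPT/CTS. A WPRE and a truncated 3′ LTR close the transfer unit. A loxP site precedes an SV40 enhancer/early promoter driving puromycin N-acetyltransferase, allowing selection of transduced cells.

In bacteria the plasmid replicates from a high-copy ColE1/pUC-type origin and carries ampicillin resistance. Because the unmodified backbone also encodes CmR and ccdB, it is maintained under both antibiotics in a ccdB-tolerant strain. The associated publication used prime editor-based high-throughput screening to find functional synonymous mutations in human cells, which is consistent with use as a backbone for pooled epegRNA libraries.
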