Features (pLannotate 1.2.2; 31 found; start..end, strand, type, name):
     31..83      -  misc_feature   bom (fragment): basis of mobility region from pBR322
    238..617     +  enhancer       CMV enhancer: human cytomegalovirus immediate early enhancer
    618..817     +  promoter       CMV promoter: human cytomegalovirus (CMV) immediate early promoter
    835..1015    +  LTR            5' LTR (truncated): truncated 5' long terminal repeat (LTR) from HIV-1
   1062..1187    +  misc_feature   HIV-1 Ψ: packaging signal of human immunodeficiency virus type 1
   1171..1509    +  CDS            HIV-1 gag (fragment): gag protein from human immunodeficiency virus 1; gag
   1684..1917    +  misc_feature   RRE: The Rev response element (RRE) of HIV-1 allows for Rev-dependent mRNA export from the nucleus to the cytoplasm.
   2294..2394    +  CDS            Rev (fragment): human immunodeficiency virus 1 (HIV-1) Rev protein; rev; enhances nuclear export of unspliced and incompletely spliced viral mRNAs
   2444..2561    +  misc_feature   cPPT/CTS: central polypurine tract and central termination sequence of HIV-1
   2641..2881    +  promoter       U6 promoter: RNA polymerase III promoter for human U6 snRNA
   2913..2931    +  promoter       T7 promoter: promoter for bacteriophage T7 RNA polymerase
   2961..3085    +  protein_bind   attR1: mutant version of attR; recombination site for the Gateway® LR reaction LR Clonase™
   3321..3473    -  CDS            dpnD (fragment): DPND_STRPN - Protein predicted: Swiss-Prot protein existence level 4. From Streptococcus pneumoniae serotype 4 (strain ATCC BAA-334 / TIGR4).
   3517..3819    -  CDS            ccdB: CCDB_ECOLI - Also known as G, letB, letD. Experimental evidence at protein level: Swiss-Prot protein existence level 1. Toxic component of a type II toxin-antitoxin (TA) system, functioning in plasmid maintainence. Responsible for the post- segregational killing (PSK) of plasmid-free cells, also referred to as a plasmid addiction system. Half-life of over 2 hours. Cell killing by CcdB is accompanied by filamentation, defects in chromosome and plasmid segregation, defects in cell division, formation of anucleate cells, decreased DNA synthesis and plasmid loss. Interferes with the activity of DN
   3824..3982    -  CDS            ccdA (fragment): CCDA_ECO57 - Also known as H, letA. Experimental evidence at protein level: Swiss-Prot protein existence level 1. Antitoxin component of a type II toxin-antitoxin (TA) system which inhibits the post-segregational killing (PSK) of plasmid-free cells, also referred to as a plasmid addiction system. Binds to and blocks the activity of CcdB; will also remove bound CcdB protein from the CcdB-GyrA complex by forming a CcdA-CcdB complex, a process termed rejuvenation. Functions as a transcriptional corepressor for the ccdAB operon, repression also requires CcdB (By similarity). From Escherichia coli
   4164..4822    -  CDS            CmR: chloramphenicol acetyltransferase; cat; confers resistance to chloramphenicol
   4823..4925    -  promoter       cat promoter: promoter of the E. coli cat gene encoding chloramphenicol acetyltransferase
   5103..5227    -  protein_bind   attR2: mutant version of attR; recombination site for the Gateway® LR reaction LR Clonase™
   5285..5351    +  misc_RNA       tracrRNA (fragment): trans-activating CRISPR RNA for the Streptococcus pyogenes CRISPR/Cas9 system
   5416..5441    -  misc_feature   MCS (fragment): pBluescript multiple cloning site
   5476..5509    +  protein_bind   loxP: Cre-mediated recombination occurs in the 8-bp core sequence (GCATACAT). Cre recombinase
   5565..5894    +  promoter       SV40 promoter: SV40 enhancer and early promoter
   5901..6500    +  CDS            PuroR (fragment): puromycin N-acetyltransferase; pac from Streptomyces; confers resistance to puromycin
   6533..6556    +  misc_feature   MCS (fragment): pBluescript multiple cloning site
   6556..7144    +  misc_feature   WPRE: woodchuck hepatitis virus posttranscriptional regulatory element
   7145..7164    +  misc_feature   MCS (fragment): pBluescript multiple cloning site
   7166..7666    +  CDS            nef (fragment): NEF_HV1LA - Experimental evidence at protein level: Swiss-Prot protein existence level 1. Extracellular Nef protein targets CD4(+) T-lymphocytes for apoptosis by interacting with CXCR4 surface receptors. From Human immunodeficiency virus type 1 group M subtype B (isolate Lai) (HIV-1).
   7673..7853    +  LTR            5' LTR (truncated): truncated 5' long terminal repeat (LTR) from HIV-1
   7915..8503    -  rep_origin     ori: high-copy-number ColE1/pMB1/pBR322/pUC origin of replication
   8674..9534    -  CDS            AmpR: β-lactamase; bla; confers resistance to ampicillin, carbenicillin, and related antibiotics
   9535..9639    -  promoter       AmpR promoter: bla
>Addgene plasmid #240536 | pLenti-U6-epegRNA eBAR2-SV40-puro | addgene full sequence | sequence record 486122 | Addgene NGS Result
GTCGACGGATCGGGAGATCTCCCGATCCCCTATGGTGCACTCTCAGTACAATCTGCTCTGATGCCGCATA
GTTAAGCCAGTATCTGCTCCCTGCTTGTGTGTTGGAGGTCGCTGAGTAGTGCGCGAGCAAAATTTAAGCT
ACAACAAGGCAAGGCTTGACCGACAATTGCATGAAGAATCTGCTTAGGGTTAGGCGTTTTGCGCTGCTTC
GCGATGTACGGGCCAGATATACGCGTTGACATTGATTATTGACTAGTTATTAATAGTAATCAATTACGGG
GTCATTAGTTCATAGCCCATATATGGAGTTCCGCGTTACATAACTTACGGTAAATGGCCCGCCTGGCTGA
CCGCCCAACGACCCCCGCCCATTGACGTCAATAATGACGTATGTTCCCATAGTAACGCCAATAGGGACTT
TCCATTGACGTCAATGGGTGGAGTATTTACGGTAAACTGCCCACTTGGCAGTACATCAAGTGTATCATAT
GCCAAGTACGCCCCCTATTGACGTCAATGACGGTAAATGGCCCGCCTGGCATTATGCCCAGTACATGACC
TTATGGGACTTTCCTACTTGGCAGTACATCTACGTATTAGTCATCGCTATTACCATGGTGATGCGGTTTT
GGCAGTACATCAATGGGCGTGGATAGCGGTTTGACTCACGGGGATTTCCAAGTCTCCACCCCATTGACGT
CAATGGGAGTTTGTTTTGGCACCAAAATCAACGGGACTTTCCAAAATGTCGTAACAACTCCGCCCCATTG
ACGCAAATGGGCGGTAGGCGTGTACGGTGGGAGGTCTATATAAGCAGCGCGTTTTGCCTGTACTGGGTCT
CTCTGGTTAGACCAGATCTGAGCCTGGGAGCTCTCTGGCTAACTAGGGAACCCACTGCTTAAGCCTCAAT
AAAGCTTGCCTTGAGTGCTTCAAGTAGTGTGTGCCCGTCTGTTGTGTGACTCTGGTAACTAGAGATCCCT
CAGACCCTTTTAGTCAGTGTGGAAAATCTCTAGCAGTGGCGCCCGAACAGGGACTTGAAAGCGAAAGGGA
AACCAGAGGAGCTCTCTCGACGCAGGACTCGGCTTGCTGAAGCGCGCACGGCAAGAGGCGAGGGGCGGCG
ACTGGTGAGTACGCCAAAAATTTTGACTAGCGGAGGCTAGAAGGAGAGAGATGGGTGCGAGAGCGTCAGT
ATTAAGCGGGGGAGAATTAGATCGCGATGGGAAAAAATTCGGTTAAGGCCAGGGGGAAAGAAAAAATATA
AATTAAAACATATAGTATGGGCAAGCAGGGAGCTAGAACGATTCGCAGTTAATCCTGGCCTGTTAGAAAC
ATCAGAAGGCTGTAGACAAATACTGGGACAGCTACAACCATCCCTTCAGACAGGATCAGAAGAACTTAGA
TCATTATATAATACAGTAGCAACCCTCTATTGTGTGCATCAAAGGATAGAGATAAAAGACACCAAGGAAG
CTTTAGACAAGATAGAGGAAGAGCAAAACAAAAGTAAGACCACCGCACAGCAAGCGGCCGGCCGCTGATC
TTCAGACCTGGAGGAGGAGATATGAGGGACAATTGGAGAAGTGAATTATATAAATATAAAGTAGTAAAAA
TTGAACCATTAGGAGTAGCACCCACCAAGGCAAAGAGAAGAGTGGTGCAGAGAGAAAAAAGAGCAGTGGG
AATAGGAGCTTTGTTCCTTGGGTTCTTGGGAGCAGCAGGAAGCACTATGGGCGCAGCGTCAATGACGCTG
ACGGTACAGGCCAGACAATTATTGTCTGGTATAGTGCAGCAGCAGAACAATTTGCTGAGGGCTATTGAGG
CGCAACAGCATCTGTTGCAACTCACAGTCTGGGGCATCAAGCAGCTCCAGGCAAGAATCCTGGCTGTGGA
AAGATACCTAAAGGATCAACAGCTCCTGGGGATTTGGGGTTGCTCTGGAAAACTCATTTGCACCACTGCT
GTGCCTTGGAATGCTAGTTGGAGTAATAAATCTCTGGAACAGATTTGGAATCACACGACCTGGATGGAGT
GGGACAGAGAAATTAACAATTACACAAGCTTAATACACTCCTTAATTGAAGAATCGCAAAACCAGCAAGA
AAAGAATGAACAAGAATTATTGGAATTAGATAAATGGGCAAGTTTGTGGAATTGGTTTAACATAACAAAT
TGGCTGTGGTATATAAAATTATTCATAATGATAGTAGGAGGCTTGGTAGGTTTAAGAATAGTTTTTGCTG
TACTTTCTATAGTGAATAGAGTTAGGCAGGGATATTCACCATTATCGTTTCAGACCCACCTCCCAACCCC
GAGGGGACCCGACAGGCCCGAAGGAATAGAAGAAGAAGGTGGAGAGAGAGACAGAGACAGATCCATTCGA
TTAGTGAACGGATCGGCACTGCGTGCGCCAATTCTGCAGACAAATGGCAGTATTCATCCACAATTTTAAA
AGAAAAGGGGGGATTGGGGGGTACAGTGCAGGGGAAAGAATAGTAGACATAATAGCAACAGACATACAAA
CTAAAGAATTACAAAAACAAATTACAAAAATTCAAAATTTTCGGGTTTATTACAGGGACAGCAGAGATCC
AGTTTGGTTAGTACCGGGCCCGCTCTAGAGGTACCAAGGTCTGGCAGGAAGAGGGCCTATTTCCCATGAT
TCCTTCATATTTGCATATACGATACAAGGCTGTTAGAGAGATAATTAGAATTAATTTGACTGTAAACACA
AAGATATTAGTACAAAATACGTGACGTAGAAAGTAATAATTTCTTGGGTAGTTTGCAGTTTTAAAATTAT
GTTTTAAAATGGACTATCATATGCTTACCGTAACTTGAAAGTATTTCGATTTCTTGGCTTTATATATCTT
GTGGAAAGGACGAAACACCGAGAGACGCTGGCTTATCGAAATTAATACGACTCACTATAGGGAGACCCAA
GCTGGCTAGTTAAGCTATCAACAAGTTTGTACAAAAAAGCTGAACGAGAAACGTAAAATGATATAAATAT
CAATATATTAAATTAGATTTTGCATAAAAAACAGACTACATAATACTGTAAAACACAACATATCCAGTCA
CTATGAATCAACTACTTAGATGGTATTAGTGACCTGTAGTCGACCGACAGCCTTCCAAATGTTCTTCGGG
TGATGCTGCCAACTTAGTCGACCGACAGCCTTCCAAATGTTCTTCTCAAACGGAATCGTCGTATCCAGCC
TACTCGCTATTGTCCTCAATGCCGTATTAAATCATAAAAAGAAATAAGAAAAAGAGGTGCGAGCCTCTTT
TTTGTGTGACAAAATAAAAACATCTACCTATTCATATACGCTAGTGTCATAGTCCTGAAAATCATCTGCA
TCAAGAACAATTTCACAACTCTTATACTTTTCTCTTACAAGTCGTTCGGCTTCATCTGGATTTTCAGCCT
CTATACTTACTAAACGTGATAAAGTTTCTGTAATTTCTACTGTATCGACCTGCAGACTGGCTGTGTATAA
GGGAGCCTGACATTTATATTCCCCAGAACATCAGGTTAATGGCGTTTTTGATGTCATTTTCGCGGTGGCT
GAGATCAGCCACTTCTTCCCCGATAACGGAGACCGGCACACTGGCCATATCGGTGGTCATCATGCGCCAG
CTTTCATCCCCGATATGCACCACCGGGTAAAGTTCACGGGAGACTTTATCTGACAGCAGACGTGCACTGG
CCAGGGGGATCACCATCCGTCGCCCGGGCGTGTCAATAATATCACTCTGTACATCCACAAACAGACGATA
ACGGCTCTCTCTTTTATAGGTGTAAACCTTAAACTGCATTTCACCAGCCCCTGTTCTCGTCAGCAAAAGA
GCCGTTCATTTCAATAAACCGGGCGACCTCAGCCATCCCTTCCTGATTTTCCGCTTTCCAGCGTTCGGCA
CGCAGACGACGGGCTTCATTCTGCATGGTTGTGCTTACCAGACCGGAGATATTGACATCATATATGCCTT
GAGCAACTGATAGCTGTCGCTGTCAACTGTCACTGTAATACGCTGCTTCATAGCATACCTCTTTTTGACA
TACTTCGGGTATACATATCAGTATATATTCTTATACCGCAAAAATCAGCGCGCAAATACGCATACTGTTA
TCTGGCTTTTAGTAAGCCGGATCCACGCGGCGTTTACGCCCCCCCTGCCACTCATCGCAGTACTGTTGTA
ATTCATTAAGCATTCTGCCGACATGGAAGCCATCACAAACGGCATGATGAACCTGAATCGCCAGCGGCAT
CAGCACCTTGTCGCCTTGCGTATAATATTTGCCCATGGTGAAAACGGGGGCGAAGAAGTTGTCCATATTG
GCCACGTTTAAATCAAAACTGGTGAAACTCACCCAGGGATTGGCTGAGACGAAAAACATATTCTCAATAA
ACCCTTTAGGGAAATAGGCCAGGTTTTCACCGTAACACGCCACATCTTGCGAATATATGTGTAGAAACTG
CCGGAAATCGTCGTGGTATTCACTCCAGAGCGATGAAAACGTTTCAGTTTGCTCATGGAAAACGGTGTAA
CAAGGGTGAACACTATCCCATATCACCAGCTCACCGTCTTTCATTGCCATACGGAATTCCGGATGAGCAT
TCATCAGGCGGGCAAGAATGTGAATAAAGGCCGGATAAAACTTGTGCTTATTTTTCTTTACGGTCTTTAA
AAAGGCCGTAATATCCAGCTGAACGGTCTGGTTATAGGTACATTGAGCAACTGACTGAAATGCCTCAAAA
TGTTCTTTACGATGCCATTGGGATATATCAACGGTGGTATATCCAGTGATTTTTTTCTCCATTTTAGCTT
CCTTAGCTCCTGAAAATCTCGATAACTCAAAAAATACGCCCGGTAGTGATCTTATTTCATTATGGTGAAA
GTTGGAACCTCTTACGTGCCGATCAACGTCTCATTTTCGCCAAAAGTTGGCCCAGGGCTTCCCGGTATCA
ACAGGGACACCAGGATTTATTTATTCTGCGAAGTGATCTTCCGTCACAGGTATTTATTCGGCGCAAAGTG
CGTCGGGTGATGCTGCCAACTTAGTCGACTACAGGTCACTAATACCATCTAAGTAGTTGATTCATAGTGA
CTGGATATGTTGTGTTTTACAGTATTATGTAGTCTGTTTTTTATGCAAAATCTAATTTAATATATTGATA
TTTATATCATTTTACGTTTCTCGTTCAGCTTTCTTGTACAAAGTGGTTGATCTAGAGGGCCCGCGGTTCG
AACGTCTCTGTTTAAGAGCTATGCTGGACTCGCTAACAGCATAGCAAGTTTAAATAAGGCTAGTCCGTTA
TCAACTTGAAAAAGTGGCACCGAGTCGGTGCTTTTTTTTCCGTCTCTCGCGGTTCTATCTAGTTACGCGT
TAAACCAACTAGAATTTTTTTGCAGCTCGAGGTCGACGGTATCGATAAGCTCGCTTCACGAGATTCCAGC
AGGTCGAGGGACCTAATAACTTCGTATAGCATACATTATACGAAGTTATATTAAGGGTTCCAAGCTTAAG
CGGCCGCGTGGATAACCGTATTACCGCCATGCAGGTGTGTCAGTTAGGGTGTGGAAAGTCCCCAGGCTCC
CCAGCAGGCAGAAGTATGCAAAGCATGCATCTCAATTAGTCAGCAACCAGGTGTGGAAAGTCCCCAGGCT
CCCCAGCAGGCAGAAGTATGCAAAGCATGCATCTCAATTAGTCAGCAACCATAGTCCCGCCCCTAACTCC
GCCCATCCCGCCCCTAACTCCGCCCAGTTCCGCCCATTCTCCGCCCCATGGCTGACTAATTTTTTTTATT
TATGCAGAGGCCGAGGCCGCCTCGGCCTCTGAGCTATTCCAGAAGTAGTGAGGAGGCTTTTTTGGAGGCC
TAGGCTTTTGCAAAGCTAGCATGACCGAGTACAAGCCCACGGTGCGCCTCGCCACCCGCGACGACGTCCC
CAGGGCCGTACGCACCCTCGCCGCCGCGTTCGCCGACTACCCCGCCACGCGCCACACCGTCGATCCGGAC
CGCCACATCGAGCGGGTCACCGAGCTGCAAGAACTCTTCCTCACGCGCGTCGGGCTCGACATCGGCAAGG
TGTGGGTCGCGGACGACGGCGCCGCGGTGGCGGTCTGGACCACGCCGGAGAGCGTCGAAGCGGGGGCGGT
GTTCGCCGAGATCGGCCCGCGCATGGCCGAGTTGAGCGGTTCCCGGCTGGCCGCGCAGCAACAGATGGAA
GGCCTCCTGGCGCCGCACCGGCCCAAGGAGCCCGCGTGGTTCCTGGCCACCGTCGGAGTCTCGCCCGACC
ACCAGGGCAAGGGTCTGGGCAGCGCCGTCGTGCTCCCCGGAGTGGAGGCGGCCGAGCGCGCCGGGGTGCC
CGCCTTCCTGGAGACCTCCGCGCCCCGCAACCTCCCCTTCTACGAGCGGCTCGGCTTCACCGTCACCGCC
GACGTCGAGGTGCCCGAAGGACCGCGCACCTGGTGCATGACCCGCAAGCCCGGTGCCTGAACATGTTTAA
GGGTTCCGGTTCCACTAGGTACAATTCGATATCAAGCTTATCGATAATCAACCTCTGGATTACAAAATTT
GTGAAAGATTGACTGGTATTCTTAACTATGTTGCTCCTTTTACGCTATGTGGATACGCTGCTTTAATGCC
TTTGTATCATGCTATTGCTTCCCGTATGGCTTTCATTTTCTCCTCCTTGTATAAATCCTGGTTGCTGTCT
CTTTATGAGGAGTTGTGGCCCGTTGTCAGGCAACGTGGCGTGGTGTGCACTGTGTTTGCTGACGCAACCC
CCACTGGTTGGGGCATTGCCACCACCTGTCAGCTCCTTTCCGGGACTTTCGCTTTCCCCCTCCCTATTGC
CACGGCGGAACTCATCGCCGCCTGCCTTGCCCGCTGCTGGACAGGGGCTCGGCTGTTGGGCACTGACAAT
TCCGTGGTGTTGTCGGGGAAATCATCGTCCTTTCCTTGGCTGCTCGCCTGTGTTGCCACCTGGATTCTGC
GCGGGACGTCCTTCTGCTACGTCCCTTCGGCCCTCAATCCAGCGGACCTTCCTTCCCGCGGCCTGCTGCC
GGCTCTGCGGCCTCTTCCGCGTCTTCGCCTTCGCCCTCAGACGAGTCGGATCTCCCTTTGGGCCGCCTCC
CCGCATCGATACCGTCGACCTCGATCGAGACCTAGAAAAACATGGAGCAATCACAAGTAGCAATACAGCA
GCTACCAATGCTGATTGTGCCTGGCTAGAAGCACAAGAGGAGGAGGAGGTGGGTTTTCCAGTCACACCTC
AGGTACCTTTAAGACCAATGACTTACAAGGCAGCTGTAGATCTTAGCCACTTTTTAAAAGAAAAGGGGGG
ACTGGAAGGGCTAATTCACTCCCAACGAAGACAAGATATCCTTGATCTGTGGATCTACCACACACAAGGC
TACTTCCCTGATTGGCAGAACTACACACCAGGGCCAGGGATCAGATATCCACTGACCTTTGGATGGTGCT
ACAAGCTAGTACCAGTTGAGCAAGAGAAGGTAGAAGAAGCCAATGAAGGAGAGAACACCCGCTTGTTACA
CCCTGTGAGCCTGCATGGGATGGATGACCCGGAGAGAGAAGTATTAGAGTGGAGGTTTGACAGCCGCCTA
GCATTTCATCACATGGCCCGAGAGCTGCATCCGGACTGTACTGGGTCTCTCTGGTTAGACCAGATCTGAG
CCTGGGAGCTCTCTGGCTAACTAGGGAACCCACTGCTTAAGCCTCAATAAAGCTTGCCTTGAGTGCTTCA
AGTAGTGTGTGCCCGTCTGTTGTGTGACTCTGGTAACTAGAGATCCCTCAGACCCTTTTAGTCAGTGTGG
AAAATCTCTAGCAGCATGTGAGCAAAAGGCCAGCAAAAGGCCAGGAACCGTAAAAAGGCCGCGTTGCTGG
CGTTTTTCCATAGGCTCCGCCCCCCTGACGAGCATCACAAAAATCGACGCTCAAGTCAGAGGTGGCGAAA
CCCGACAGGACTATAAAGATACCAGGCGTTTCCCCCTGGAAGCTCCCTCGTGCGCTCTCCTGTTCCGACC
CTGCCGCTTACCGGATACCTGTCCGCCTTTCTCCCTTCGGGAAGCGTGGCGCTTTCTCATAGCTCACGCT
GTAGGTATCTCAGTTCGGTGTAGGTCGTTCGCTCCAAGCTGGGCTGTGTGCACGAACCCCCCGTTCAGCC
CGACCGCTGCGCCTTATCCGGTAACTATCGTCTTGAGTCCAACCCGGTAAGACACGACTTATCGCCACTG
GCAGCAGCCACTGGTAACAGGATTAGCAGAGCGAGGTATGTAGGCGGTGCTACAGAGTTCTTGAAGTGGT
GGCCTAACTACGGCTACACTAGAAGAACAGTATTTGGTATCTGCGCTCTGCTGAAGCCAGTTACCTTCGG
AAAAAGAGTTGGTAGCTCTTGATCCGGCAAACAAACCACCGCTGGTAGCGGTGGTTTTTTTGTTTGCAAG
CAGCAGATTACGCGCAGAAAAAAAGGATCTCAAGAAGATCCTTTGATCTTTTCTACGGGGTCTGACGCTC
AGTGGAACGAAAACTCACGTTAAGGGATTTTGGTCATGAGATTATCAAAAAGGATCTTCACCTAGATCCT
TTTAAATTAAAAATGAAGTTTTAAATCAATCTAAAGTATATATGAGTAAACTTGGTCTGACAGTTACCAA
TGCTTAATCAGTGAGGCACCTATCTCAGCGATCTGTCTATTTCGTTCATCCATAGTTGCCTGACTCCCCG
TCGTGTAGATAACTACGATACGGGAGGGCTTACCATCTGGCCCCAGTGCTGCAATGATACCGCGAGACCC
ACGCTCACCGGCTCCAGATTTATCAGCAATAAACCAGCCAGCCGGAAGGGCCGAGCGCAGAAGTGGTCCT
GCAACTTTATCCGCCTCCATCCAGTCTATTAATTGTTGCCGGGAAGCTAGAGTAAGTAGTTCGCCAGTTA
ATAGTTTGCGCAACGTTGTTGCCATTGCTACAGGCATCGTGGTGTCACGCTCGTCGTTTGGTATGGCTTC
ATTCAGCTCCGGTTCCCAACGATCAAGGCGAGTTACATGATCCCCCATGTTGTGCAAAAAAGCGGTTAGC
TCCTTCGGTCCTCCGATCGTTGTCAGAAGTAAGTTGGCCGCAGTGTTATCACTCATGGTTATGGCAGCAC
TGCATAATTCTCTTACTGTCATGCCATCCGTAAGATGCTTTTCTGTGACTGGTGAGTACTCAACCAAGTC
ATTCTGAGAATAGTGTATGCGGCGACCGAGTTGCTCTTGCCCGGCGTCAATACGGGATAATACCGCGCCA
CATAGCAGAACTTTAAAAGTGCTCATCATTGGAAAACGTTCTTCGGGGCGAAAACTCTCAAGGATCTTAC
CGCTGTTGAGATCCAGTTCGATGTAACCCACTCGTGCACCCAACTGATCTTCAGCATCTTTTACTTTCAC
CAGCGTTTCTGGGTGAGCAAAAACAGGAAGGCAAAATGCCGCAAAAAAGGGAATAAGGGCGACACGGAAA
TGTTGAATACTCATACTCTTCCTTTTTCAATATTATTGAAGCATTTATCAGGGTTATTGTCTCATGAGCG
GATACATATTTGAATGTATTTAGAAAAATAAACAAATAGGGGTTCCGCGCACATTTCCCCGAAAAGTGCC
ACCTGAC
